>Addgene plasmid #76535 | RIPK1 gRNA (BRDN0001149147) | addgene full sequence | sequence record 186022 | Addgene Assembled Sequence
CCCGGGTGCAAAGATGGATAAAGTTTTAAACAGAGAGGAATCTTTGCAGCTAATGGACCTTCTAGGTCTT
GAAAGGAGTGGGAATTGGCTCCGGTGCCCGTCAGTGGGCAGAGCGCACATCGCCCACAGTCCCCGAGAAG
TTGGGGGGAGGGGTCGGCAATTGATCCGGTGCCTAGAGAAGGTGGCGCGGGGTAAACTGGGAAAGTGATG
TCGTGTACTGGCTCCGCCTTTTTCCCGAGGGTGGGGGAGAACCGTATATAAGTGCAGTAGTCGCCGTGAA
CGTTCTTTTTCGCAACGGGTTTGCCGCCAGAACACAGGTAAGTGCCGTGTGTGGTTCCCGCGGGCCTGGC
CTCTTTACGGGTTATGGCCCTTGCGTGCCTTGAATTACTTCCACCTGGCTGCAGTACGTGATTCTTGATC
CCGAGCTTCGGGTTGGAAGTGGGTGGGAGAGTTCGAGGCCTTGCGCTTAAGGAGCCCCTTCGCCTCGTGC
TTGAGTTGAGGCCTGGCCTGGGCGCTGGGGCCGCCGCGTGCGAATCTGGTGGCACCTTCGCGCCTGTCTC
GCTGCTTTCGATAAGTCTCTAGCCATTTAAAATTTTTGATGACCTGCTGCGACGCTTTTTTTCTGGCAAG
ATAGTCTTGTAAATGCGGGCCAAGATCTGCACACTGGTATTTCGGTTTTTGGGGCCGCGGGCGGCGACGG
GGCCCGTGCGTCCCAGCGCACATGTTCGGCGAGGCGGGGCCTGCGAGCGCGGCCACCGAGAATCGGACGG
GGGTAGTCTCAAGCTGGCCGGCCTGCTCTGGTGCCTGGCCTCGCGCCGCCGTGTATCGCCCCGCCCTGGG
CGGCAAGGCTGGCCCGGTCGGCACCAGTTGCGTGAGCGGAAAGATGGCCGCTTCCCGGCCCTGCTGCAGG
GAGCTCAAAATGGAGGACGCGGCGCTCGGGAGAGCGGGCGGGTGAGTCACCCACACAAAGGAAAAGGGCC
TTTCCGTCCTCAGCCGTCGCTTCATGTGACTCCACGGAGTACCGGGCGCCGTCCAGGCACCTCGATTAGT
TCTCGAGCTTTTGGAGTACGTCGTCTTTAGGTTGGGGGGAGGGGTTTTATGCGATGGAGTTTCCCCACAC
TGAGTGGGTGGAGACTGAAGTTAGGCCAGCTTGGCACTTGATGTAATTCTCCTTGGAATTTGCCCTTTTT
GAGTTTGGATCTTGGTTCATTCTCAAGCCTCAGACAGTGGTTCAAAGTTTTTTTCTTCCATTTCAGGTGT
CGTGACGTACGGCCACCATGACCGAGTACAAGCCCACGGTGCGCCTCGCCACCCGCGACGACGTCCCCAG
GGCCGTACGCACCCTCGCCGCCGCGTTCGCCGACTACCCCGCCACGCGCCACACCGTCGATCCGGACCGC
CACATCGAGCGGGTCACCGAGCTGCAAGAACTCTTCCTCACGCGCGTCGGGCTCGACATCGGCAAGGTGT
GGGTCGCGGACGACGGCGCCGCCGTGGCGGTCTGGACCACGCCGGAGAGCGTCGAAGCGGGGGCGGTGTT
CGCCGAGATCGGCCCGCGCATGGCCGAGTTGAGCGGTTCCCGGCTGGCCGCGCAGCAACAGATGGAAGGC
CTCCTGGCGCCGCACCGGCCCAAGGAGCCCGCGTGGTTCCTGGCCACCGTCGGAGTCTCGCCCGACCACC
AGGGCAAGGGTCTGGGCAGCGCCGTCGTGCTCCCCGGAGTGGAGGCGGCCGAGCGCGCCGGGGTGCCCGC
CTTCCTGGAGACCTCCGCGCCCCGCAACCTCCCCTTCTACGAGCGGCTCGGCTTCACCGTCACCGCCGAC
GTCGAGGTGCCCGAAGGACCGCGCACCTGGTGCATGACCCGCAAGCCCGGTGCCTGAACGCGTTAAGTCG
ACAATCAACCTCTGGATTACAAAATTTGTGAAAGATTGACTGGTATTCTTAACTATGTTGCTCCTTTTAC
GCTATGTGGATACGCTGCTTTAATGCCTTTGTATCATGCTATTGCTTCCCGTATGGCTTTCATTTTCTCC
TCCTTGTATAAATCCTGGTTGCTGTCTCTTTATGAGGAGTTGTGGCCCGTTGTCAGGCAACGTGGCGTGG
TGTGCACTGTGTTTGCTGACGCAACCCCCACTGGTTGGGGCATTGCCACCACCTGTCAGCTCCTTTCCGG
GACTTTCGCTTTCCCCCTCCCTATTGCCACGGCGGAACTCATCGCCGCCTGCCTTGCCCGCTGCTGGACA
GGGGCTCGGCTGTTGGGCACTGACAATTCCGTGGTGTTGTCGGGGAAATCATCGTCCTTTCCTTGGCTGC
TCGCCTGTGTTGCCACCTGGATTCTGCGCGGGACGTCCTTCTGCTACGTCCCTTCGGCCCTCAATCCAGC
GGACCTTCCTTCCCGCGGCCTGCTGCCGGCTCTGCGGCCTCTTCCGCGTCTTCGCCTTCGCCCTCAGACG
AGTCGGATCTCCCTTTGGGCCGCCTCCCCGCGTCGACTTTAAGACCAATGACTTACAAGGCAGCTGTAGA
TCTTAGCCACTTTTTAAAAGAAAAGGGGGGACTGGAAGGGCTAATTCACTCCCAACGAAGACAAGATCTG
CTTTTTGCTTGTACTGGGTCTCTCTGGTTAGACCAGATCTGAGCCTGGGAGCTCTCTGGCTAACTAGGGA
ACCCACTGCTTAAGCCTCAATAAAGCTTGCCTTGAGTGCTTCAAGTAGTGTGTGCCCGTCTGTTGTGTGA
CTCTGGTAACTAGAGATCCCTCAGACCCTTTTAGTCAGTGTGGAAAATCTCTAGCAGTACGTATAGTAGT
TCATGTCATCTTATTATTCAGTATTTATAACTTGCAAAGAAATGAATATCAGAGAGTGAGAGGAACTTGT
TTATTGCAGCTTATAATGGTTACAAATAAAGCAATAGCATCACAAATTTCACAAATAAAGCATTTTTTTC
ACTGCATTCTAGTTGTGGTTTGTCCAAACTCATCAATGTATCTTATCATGTCTGGCTCTAGCTATCCCGC
CCCTAACTCCGCCCATCCCGCCCCTAACTCCGCCCAGTTCCGCCCATTCTCCGCCCCATGGCTGACTAAT
TTTTTTTATTTATGCAGAGGCCGAGGCCGCCTCGGCCTCTGAGCTATTCCAGAAGTAGTGAGGAGGCTTT
TTTGGAGGCCTAGGGACGTACCCAATTCGCCCTATAGTGAGTCGTATTACGCGCGCTCACTGGCCGTCGT
TTTACAACGTCGTGACTGGGAAAACCCTGGCGTTACCCAACTTAATCGCCTTGCAGCACATCCCCCTTTC
GCCAGCTGGCGTAATAGCGAAGAGGCCCGCACCGATCGCCCTTCCCAACAGTTGCGCAGCCTGAATGGCG
AATGGG
[124 nt withheld, positions 3367-3490]
C
[91 nt withheld, positions 3492-3582]
A
[49 nt withheld, positions 3584-3632]
CCTTTGACGTTGGAGTCCACGTTCTTT
[37 nt withheld, positions 3660-3696]
ACCCTATCTCGGTCTATTCTTTTGATTTATAAGGGATTTTGCCGATTTCGGCCTATTGGTTAAAAAATGA
GCTGATTTAACAAAAATTTAACGCGAATTTTAACAAAATATTAACGCTTACAATTTAGGTGGCACTTTTC
GGGGAAATGTGCGCGGAACCCCTATTTGTTTATTTTTCTAAATACATTCAAATATGTATCCGCTCATGAG
ACAATAACCCTGATAAATGCTTCAATAATATTGAAAAAGGAAGAGTATGAGTATTCAACATTTCCGTGTC
GCCCTTATTCCCTTTTTTGCGGCATTTTGCCTTCCTGTTTTTGCTCACCCAGAAACGCTGGTGAAAGTAA
AAGATGCTGAAGATCAGTTGGGTGCACGAGTGGGTTACATCGAACTGGATCTCAACAGCGGTAAGATCCT
TGAGAGTTTTCGCCCCGAAGAACGTTTTCCAATGATGAGCACTTTTAAAGTTCTGCTATGTGGCGCGGTA
TTATCCCGTATTGACGCCGGGCAAGAGCAACTCGGTCGCCGCATACACTATTCTCAGAATGACTTGGTTG
AGTACTCACCAGTCACAGAAAAGCATCTTACGGATGGCATGACAGTAAGAGAATTATGCAGTGCTGCCAT
AACCATGAGTGATAACACTGCGGCCAACTTACTTCTGACAACGATCGGAGGACCGAAGGAGCTAACCGCT
TTTTTGCACAACATGGGGGATCATGTAACTCGCCTTGATCGTTGGGAACCGGAGCTGAATGAAGCCATAC
CAAACGACGAGCGTGACACCACGATGCCTGTAGCAATGGCAACAACGTTGCGCAAACTATTAACTGGCGA
ACTACTTACTCTAGCTTCCCGGCAACAATTAATAGACTGGATGGAGGCGGATAAAGTTGCAGGACCACTT
CTGCGCTCGGCCCTTCCGGCTGGCTGGTTTATTGCTGATAAATCTGGAGCCGGTGAGCGTGGGTCTCGCG
GTATCATTGCAGCACTGGGGCCAGATGGTAAGCCCTCCCGTATCGTAGTTATCTACACGACGGGGAGTCA
GGCAACTATGGATGAACGAAATAGACAGATCGCTGAGATAGGTGCCTCACTGATTAAGCATTGGTAACTG
TCAGACCAAGTTTACTCATATATACTTTAGATTGATTTAAAACTTCATTTTTAATTTAAAAGGATCTAGG
TGAAGATCCTTTTTGATAATCTCATGACCAAAATCCCTTAACGTGAGTTTTCGTTCCACTGAGCGTCAGA
CCCCGTAGAAAAGATCAAAGGATCTTCTTGAGATCCTTTTTTTCTGCGCGTAATCTGCTGCTTGCAAACA
AAAAAACCACCGCTACCAGCGGTGGTTTGTTTGCCGGATCAAGAGCTACCAACTCTTTTTCCGAAGGTAA
CTGGCTTCAGCAGAGCGCAGATACCAAATACTGTTCTTCTAGTGTAGCCGTAGTTAGGCCACCACTTCAA
GAACTCTGTAGCACCGCCTACATACCTCGCTCTGCTAATCCTGTTACCAGTGGCTGCTGCCAGTGGCGAT
AAGTCGTGTCTTACCGGGTTGGACTCAAGACGATAGTTACCGGATAAGGCGCAGCGGTCGGGCTGAACGG
GGGGTTCGTGCACACAGCCCAGCTTGGAGCGAACGACCTACACCGAACTGAGATACCTACAGCGTGAGCT
ATGAGAAAGCGCCACGCTTCCCGAAGGGAGAAAGGCGGACAGGTATCCGGTAAGCGGCAGGGTCGGAACA
GGAGAGCGCACGAGGGAGCTTCCAGGGGGAAACGCCTGGTATCTTTATAGTCCTGTCGGGTTTCGCCACC
TCTGACTTGAGCGTCGATTTTTGTGATGCTCGTCAGGGGGGCGGAGCCTATGGAAAAACGCCAGCAACGC
GGCCTTTTTACGGTTCCTGGCCTTTTGCTGGCCTTTTGCTCACATGTTCTTTCCTGCGTTATCCCCTGAT
TCTGTGGATAACCGTATTACCGCCTTTGAGTGAGCTGATACCGCTCGCCGCAGCCGAACGACCGAGCGCA
GCGAGTCAGTGAGCGAGGAAGCGGAAGAGCGCCCAATACGCAAACCGCCTCTCCCCGCGCGTTGGCCGAT
TCATTAATGCAGCTGGCACGACAGGTTTCCCGACTGGAAAGCGGGCAGTGAGCGCAACGCAATTAATGTG
AGTTAGCTCACTCATTAGGCACCCCAGGCTTTACACTTTATGCTTCCGGCTCGTATGTTGTGTGGAATTG
TGAGCGGATAACAATTTCACACAGGAAACAGCTATGACCATGATTACGCCAAGCGCGCAATTAACCCTCA
CTAAAGGGAACAAAAGCTGGAGCTGCAAGCTTAATGTAGTCTTATGCAATACTCTTGTAGTCTTGCAACA
TGGTAACGATGAGTTAGCAACATGCCTTACAAGGAGAGAAAAAGCACCGTGCATGCCGATTGGTGGAAGT
AAGGTGGTACGATCGTGCCTTATTAGGAAGGCAACAGACGGGTCTGACATGGATTGGACGAACCACTGAA
TTGCCGCATTGCAGAGATATTGTATTTAAGTGCCTAGCTCGATACATAAACGGGTCTCTCTGGTTAGACC
AGATCTGAGCCTGGGAGCTCTCTGGCTAACTAGGGAACCCACTGCTTAAGCCTCAATAAAGCTTGCCTTG
AGTGCTTCAAGTAGTGTGTGCCCGTCTGTTGTGTGACTCTGGTAACTAGAGATCCCTCAGACCCTTTTAG
TCAGTGTGGAAAATCTCTAGCAGTGGCGCCCGAACAGGGACTTGAAAGCGAAAGGGAAACCAGAGGAGCT
CTCTCGACGCAGGACTCGGCTTGCTGAAGCGCGCACGGCAAGAGGCGAGGGGCGGCGACTGGTGAGTACG
CCAAAAATTTTGACTAGCGGAGGCTAGAAGGAGAGAGATGGGTGCGAGAGCGTCAGTATTAAGCGGGGGA
GAATTAGATCGCGATGGGAAAAAATTCGGTTAAGGCCAGGGGGAAAGAAAAAATATAAATTAAAACATAT
AGTATGGGCAAGCAGGGAGCTAGAACGATTCGCAGTTAATCCTGGCCTGTTAGAAACATCAGAAGGCTGT
AGACAAATACTGGGACAGCTACAACCATCCCTTCAGACAGGATCAGAAGAACTTAGATCATTATATAATA
CAGTAGCAACCCTCTATTGTGTGCATCAAAGGATAGAGATAAAAGACACCAAGGAAGCTTTAGACAAGAT
AGAGGAAGAGCAAAACAAAAGTAAGACCACCGCACAGCAAGCGGCCGCTGATCTTCAGACCTGGAGGAGG
AGATATGAGGGACAATTGGAGAAGTGAATTATATAAATATAAAGTAGTAAAAATTGAACCATTAGGAGTA
GCACCCACCAAGGCAAAGAGAAGAGTGGTGCAGAGAGAAAAAAGAGCAGTGGGAATAGGAGCTTTGTTCC
TTGGGTTCTTGGGAGCAGCAGGAAGCACTATGGGCGCAGCGTCAATGACGCTGACGGTACAGGCCAGACA
ATTATTGTCTGGTATAGTGCAGCAGCAGAACAATTTGCTGAGGGCTATTGAGGCGCAACAGCATCTGTTG
CAACTCACAGTCTGGGGCATCAAGCAGCTCCAGGCAAGAATCCTGGCTGTGGAAAGATACCTAAAGGATC
AACAGCTCCTGGGGATTTGGGGTTGCTCTGGAAAACTCATTTGCACCACTGCTGTGCCTTGGAATGCTAG
TTGGAGTAATAAATCTCTGGAACAGATTTGGAATCACACGACCTGGATGGAGTGGGACAGAGAAATTAAC
AATTACACAAGCTTAATACACTCCTTAATTGAAGAATCGCAAAACCAGCAAGAAAAGAATGAACAAGAAT
TATTGGAATTAGATAAATGGGCAAGTTTGTGGAATTGGTTTAACATAACAAATTGGCTGTGGTATATAAA
ATTATTCATAATGATAGTAGGAGGCTTGGTAGGTTTAAGAATAGTTTTTGCTGTACTTTCTATAGTGAAT
AGAGTTAGGCAGGGATATTCACCATTATCGTTTCAGACCCACCTCCCAACCCCGAGGGGACCCAGAGAGG
GCCTATTTCCCATGATTCCTTCATATTTGCATATACGATACAAGGCTGTTAGAGAGATAATTAGAATTAA
TTTGACTGTAAACACAAAGATATTAGTACAAAATACGTGACGTAGAAAGTAATAATTTCTTGGGTAGTTT
GCAGTTTTAAAATTATGTTTTAAAATGGACTATCATATGCTTACCGTAACTTGAAAGTATTTCGATTTCT
TGGCTTTATATATCTTGTGGAAAGGACGAAACACCGGGCACCGCTAAGAAGAATGGGTTTTAGAGCTAGA
AATAGCAAGTTAAAATAAGGCTAGTCCGTTATCAACTTGAAAAAGTGGCACCGAGTCGGTGCTTTTTTAA
GCTTGGCGTAACTAGATCTTGAGACAAATGGCAGTATTCATCCACAATTTTAAAAGAAAAGGGGGGATTG
GGGGGTACAGTGCAGGGGAAAGAATAGTAGACATAATAGCAACAGACATACAAACTAAAGAATTACAAAA
ACAAATTACAAAAATTCAAAATTTTCGGGTTTATTACAGGGACAGCAGAGATCCACTTTGGCGCCGGCTC
GAGGGGG
Features (pLannotate 1.2.2; 29 found; start..end, strand, type, name):
     14..80      +  CDS            small t antigen (fragment): SV40 (simian virus 40) small t antigen
    106..317     +  promoter       EF-1α core promoter: core promoter for human elongation factor EF-1α
    318..1256    +  intron         EF-1α intron A: intron upstream of the start codon of human EF-1α
   1278..1877    +  CDS            PuroR (fragment): puromycin N-acetyltransferase; pac from Streptomyces; confers resistance to puromycin
   1893..2481    +  misc_feature   WPRE: woodchuck hepatitis virus posttranscriptional regulatory element
   2532..2551    +  misc_feature   cPPT/CTS (fragment): central polypurine tract and central termination sequence of HIV-1
   2553..2786    +  LTR            3' LTR (ΔU3): self-inactivating 3' long terminal repeat (LTR) from HIV-1
   2864..2985    +  polyA_signal   SV40 poly(A) signal: SV40 polyadenylation signal
   3025..3160    +  rep_origin     SV40 ori: SV40 origin of replication
   3181..3199    -  promoter       T7 promoter: promoter for bacteriophage T7 RNA polymerase
   3207..3362    +  CDS            lacZα (fragment): LacZα fragment of β-galactosidase; lacZ fragment
   3367..3795    +  rep_origin     f1 ori (sequence partly withheld): f1 bacteriophage origin of replication; arrow indicates direction of (+) strand synthesis
   3848..3952    +  promoter       AmpR promoter: bla
   3953..4813    +  CDS            AmpR: β-lactamase; bla; confers resistance to ampicillin, carbenicillin, and related antibiotics
   4984..5572    +  rep_origin     ori: high-copy-number ColE1/pMB1/pBR322/pUC origin of replication
   5755..5847    +  CDS            lacI (fragment): lac repressor; lacI; The lac repressor binds to the lac operator to inhibit transcription in E. coli. This inhibition can be relieved by adding lactose or isopropyl-β-D-thiogalactopyranoside (IPTG).
   5860..5881    +  protein_bind   CAP binding site: CAP binding activates transcription in the presence of cAMP. E. coli catabolite activator protein
   5896..5926    +  promoter       lac promoter: promoter for the E. coli lac operon
   5934..5950    +  protein_bind   lac operator: The lac repressor binds to the lac operator to inhibit transcription in E. coli. This inhibition can be relieved by adding lactose or isopropyl-β-D-thiogalactopyranoside (IPTG). lac repressor encoded by lacI
   5995..6013    +  promoter       T3 promoter: promoter for bacteriophage T3 RNA polymerase
   6041..6267    +  promoter       RSV promoter: Rous sarcoma virus enhancer/promoter
   6268..6448    +  LTR            5' LTR (truncated): truncated 5' long terminal repeat (LTR) from HIV-1
   6495..6620    +  misc_feature   HIV-1 Ψ: packaging signal of human immunodeficiency virus type 1
   6604..6967    +  CDS            HIV-1 gag (fragment): gag protein from human immunodeficiency virus 1; gag
   7113..7346    +  misc_feature   RRE: The Rev response element (RRE) of HIV-1 allows for Rev-dependent mRNA export from the nucleus to the cytoplasm.
   7723..7749    +  CDS            Rev (fragment): human immunodeficiency virus 1 (HIV-1) Rev protein; rev; enhances nuclear export of unspliced and incompletely spliced viral mRNAs
   7753..7993    +  promoter       U6 promoter: RNA polymerase III promoter for human U6 snRNA
   8023..8098    +  misc_RNA       gRNA scaffold: guide RNA scaffold for the Streptococcus pyogenes CRISPR/Cas9 system
   8154..8271    +  misc_feature   cPPT/CTS: central polypurine tract and central termination sequence of HIV-1
