[The description below was written by a language model from this plasmid's Addgene catalogue record and pLannotate feature annotations shown in this document.]
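Description:
RIPK1 gRNA (BRDN0001149147) is a third-generation lentiviral guide RNA plasmid built on the lentiGuide-Puro backbone and designed to direct Streptococcus pyogenes Cas9 to the human RIPK1 gene. It is one clone from a human kinome-targeting guide collection. The 8.3 kb plasmid is maintained in E. coli at high copy through a ColE1/pUC-type origin with ampicillin selection (AmpR under its own bla promoter). It also carries an f1 origin, an SV40 origin and poly(A) signal, and residual lac, T7 and T3 cloning-vector elements outside the viral cassette.

The transfer cassette is framed by an RSV promoter fused to a truncated HIV-1 5' LTR, which makes genomic RNA production Tat-independent, and a self-inactivating ΔU3 3' LTR. Between them lie the Ψ packaging signal with a partial gag sequence, the Rev response element for nuclear export of the unspliced genome, and a cPPT/CTS that aids nuclear import in transduced cells. The payload has two units. A human U6 RNA polymerase III promoter drives the RIPK1-specific spacer joined to the SpCas9 gRNA scaffold. Separately, an EF-1α core promoter with its intron A drives puromycin N-acetyltransferase, followed by a WPRE to enhance transcript expression, allowing puromycin selection of transduced mammalian cells.

The plasmid does not encode Cas9, so it is meant to be used with a separate Cas9 lentivector or in cells that already express Cas9, typically for knockout of RIPK1. The depositors note that the guide was designed against a GenBank reference sequence that has since been withdrawn. The cloning method is not recorded.
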