Addgene plasmid #76535: RIPK1 gRNA (BRDN0001149147)
Purpose: 3rd generation lentiviral gRNA plasmid targeting human RIPK1
Depositing lab: John Doench & David Root. Depositing organization: Broad Institute. Publication: Optimized sgRNA design to maximize activity and minimize off-target effects of CRISPR-Cas9. Doench JG, Fusi N, Sullender M, Hegde M, Vaimberg EW, Donovan KF, Smith I, Tothova Z, Wilen C, Orchard R, Virgin HW, Listgarten J, Root DE. Nat Biotechnol. 2016 Jan 18. doi: 10.1038/nbt.3437. PubMed 26780180.
Backbone
  Vector backbone: lentiGuide-Puro
  Backbone manufacturer: Zhang Lab (Addgene plasmid # 52963)
  Vector type: Mammalian Expression, Lentiviral, CRISPR
  Selectable markers: Puromycin
Growth in bacteria
  Bacterial resistance: Ampicillin, 100 μg/mL
  Growth temperature: 37°C
  Growth strain: DH5alpha
  Copy number: High Copy
Gene/Insert
  Gene/Insert name: RIPK1 (alt name: RIPK1)
  gRNA/shRNA sequence: GGCACCGCTAAGAAGAATGG
  Species: H. sapiens (human)
  Entrez Gene: RIPK1 (a.k.a. AIEFL, IMD57, RIP, RIP-1, RIP1)
  Promoter: hU6
  Cloning method: Unknown
  Sequencing primers: 5′ U6-F; 3′ pS2-R
Terms and licenses: Academic/Nonprofit Terms; Industry Terms: Not Available to Industry
Depositor comments: The gRNA was designed to target a Genbank reference sequence which has since been removed from the database. Note that this plasmid does NOT contain Cas9. It should be used in conjunction with lentiCas9-Blast (Addgene #52962) or otherwise with cell lines already expressing Cas9. Browse the full kinome gRNA library at http://www.addgene.org/pooled-library/broadgpp-human-kinome/ or visit http://www.broadinstitute.org/rnai/public/ for detailed protocols and information.
How to cite: RIPK1 gRNA (BRDN0001149147) was a gift from John Doench & David Root (Addgene plasmid # 76535 ; http://n2t.net/addgene:76535 ; RRID:Addgene_76535)
