>Addgene plasmid #76535 | RIPK1 gRNA (BRDN0001149147) | depositor partial sequence | sequence record 143995 | Target Sequence
GGCACCGCTAAGAAGAATGG
