>Addgene plasmid #76535 | RIPK1 gRNA (BRDN0001149147) | addgene partial sequence | sequence record 186021 | hU6-F
AGAAAGTAATAATTTCTTGGGTAGTTTGCAGTTTTAAAATTATGTTTTAAAATGGACTATCATATGCTTA
CCGTAACTTGAAAGTATTTCGATTTCTTGGCTTTATATATCTTGTGGAAAGGACGAAACACCGGGCACCG
CTAAGAAGAATGGGTTTTAGAGCTAGAAATAGCAAGTTAAAATAAGGCTAGTCCGTTATCAACTTGAAAA
AGTGGCACCGAGTCGGTGCTTTTTTAAGCTTGGCGTAACTAGATCTTGAGACAAATGGCAGTATTCATCC
ACAATTTTAAAAGAAAAGGGGGGATTGGGGGGTACAGTGCAGGGGAAAGAATAGTAGACATAATAGCAAC
AGACATACAAACTAAAGAATTACAAAAACAAATTACAAAAATTCAAAATTTTCGGGTTTATTACAGGGAC
AGCAGAGATCCACTTTGGCGCCGGCTCGAGGGGGCCCGGGTGCAAAGATGGATAAAGTTTTAAACAGAGA
GGAATCTTTGCAGCTAATGGACCTTCTAGGTCTTGAAAGGAGTGGGAATTGGCTCCGGTGCCCGTCAGTG
GGCAGAGCGC
